>Addgene plasmid #234077 | pKEK3393 | addgene full sequence | sequence record 464929 | Addgene NGS Result
TTGAGATCGTTTTGGTCTGCGCGTAATCTCTTGCTCTGAAAACGAAAAAACCGCCTTGCAGGGCGGTTTT
TCGAAGGTTCTCTGAGCTACCAACTCTTTGAACCGAGGTAACTGGCTTGGAGGAGCGCAGTCACCAAAAC
TTGTCCTTTCAGTTTAGCCTTAACCGGCGCATGACTTCAAGACTAACTCCTCTAAATCAATTACCAGTGG
CTGCTGCCAGTGGTGCTTTTGCATGTCTTTCCGGGTTGGACTCAAGACGATAGTTACCGGATAAGGCGCA
GCGGTCGGACTGAACGGGGGGTTCGTGCATACAGTCCAGCTTGGAGCGAACTGCCTACCCGGAACTGAGT
GTCAGGCGTGGAATGAGACAAACGCGGCCATAACAGCGGAATGACACCGGTAAACCGAAAGGCAGGAACA
GGAGAGCGCACGAGGGAGCCGCCAGGGGGAAACGCCTGGTATCTTTATAGTCCTGTCGGGTTTCGCCACC
ACTGATTTGAGCGTCAGATTTCGTGATGCTTGTCAGGGGGGCGGAGCCTATGGAAAAACGGCTTTGCCGC
GGCCCTCTCACTTCCCTGTTAAGTATCTTCCTGGCATCTTCCAGGAAATCTCCGCCCCGTTCGTAAGCCA
TTTCCGCTCGCCGCAGTCGAACGACCGAGCGTAGCGAGTCAGTGAGCGAGGAAGCGGAATATATCCTGTA
TCACATATTCTGCTGACGCACCGGTGCAGCCTTTTTTCTCCTGCCACATGAAGCACTTCACTGACACCCT
CATCAGTGCCAACATAGTAAGCCAGTATACACTCCGCTAGCGCTGATGTCCGGCGGTGCTTTTGCCGTTA
CGCACCACCCCGTCAGTAGCTGAACAGGAGGGACAGCTTGGAGGTGAAGGGCAATCAGCTGTTGCCCGTC
TCACTGGTGAAAAGAAAAACCACCCTGGCGCCCAATACGCAAACCGCCTCTCCCCGCGCGTTGGCCGATT
CATTAATGCAGCTGGCACGACAGGTTTCCCGACTGGAAAGCGGGCAGTGAGCGCAACGCAATTAATGTAA
GTTAGCGCGAATTGCAAGCTGGCCGACGCGCTGGGCTACGTCTTGCTGGCGTTCGGGAGCAGAAGAGCAT
ACATCTGGAAGCAAAGCCAGGAAAGCGGCCTATGGAGCTGTGCGGCAGCGCTCAGTAGGCAATTTTTCAA
AATATTGTTAAGCCTTTTCTGAGCATGGTATTTTTCATGGTATTACCAATTAGCAGGAAAATAAGCCATT
GAATATAAAAGATAAAAATGTCTTGTTTACAATAGAGTGGGGGGGGTCAGCCTGCCGCCTTGGGCCGGGT
GATGTCGTACTTGCCCGCCGCGAACTCGGTTACCGTCCAGCCCAGCGCGACCAGCTCCGGCAACGCCTCG
CGCACCCGCTGGCGGCGCTTGCGCATGGTCGAACCACTGGCCTCTGACGGCCAGACATAGCCGCACAAGG
TATCTATGGAAGCCTTGCCGGTTTTGCCGGGGTCGATCCAGCCACACAGCCGCTGGTGCAGCAGGCGGGC
GGTTTCGCTGTCCAGCGCCCGCACCTCGTCCATGCTGATGCGCACATGCTGGCCGCCACCCATGACGGCC
TGCGCGATCAAGGGGTTCAGGGCCACGTACAGGCGCCCGTCCGCCTCGTCGCTGGCGTACTCCGACAGCA
GCCGAAACCCCTGCCGCTTGCGGCCATTCTGGGCGATGATGGATACCTTCCAAAGGCGCTCGATGCAGTC
CTGTATGTGCTTGAGCGCCCCACCACTATCGACCTCTGCCCCGATTTCCTTTGCCAGCGCCCGATAGCTA
CCTTTGACCACCATGGCATCAGCGGTGACGGCCTCCCACTTGGGTTCCAGGAACAGCCGGAGCTGCCGTC
CGCCTTCGGTCTTGGGTTCCGGGCCAAGCACTAGGCCATTAGGCCCAGCCATGGCCACCAGCCCTTGCAG
GATGCGCAGATCATCAGCGCCCAGCGGCTCCGGGCCGCTGAACTCGATCCGCTTGCCGTCGCCGTAGTCA
TACGTCACGTCCAGCTTGCTGCGCTTGCGCTCGCCCCGCTTGAGGGCACGGAACAGGCCGGGGGCCAGAC
AGTGCGCCGGGTCGTGCCGGACGTGGCTGAGGCTGTGCTTGTTCTTAGGCTTCACCACGGGGCACCCCCT
TGCTCTTGCGCTGCCTCTCCAGCACGGCGGGCTTGAGCACCCCGCCGTCATGCCGCCTGAACCACCGATC
AGCGAACGGTGCGCCATAGTTGGCCTTGCTCACACCGAAGCGGACGAAGAACCGGCGCTGGTCGTCGTCC
ACACCCCATTCCTCGGCCTCGGCGCTGGTCATGCTCGACAGGTAGGACTGCCAGCGGATGTTATCGACCA
GTACCGAGCTGCCCCGGCTGGCCTGCTGCTGGTCGCCTGCGCCCATCATGGCCGCGCCCTTGCTGGCATG
GTGCAGGAACACGATAGAGCACCCGGTATCGGCGGCGATGGCCTCCATGCGACCGATGACCTGGGCCATG
GGGCCGCTGGCGTTTTCTTCCTCGATGTGGAACCGGCGCAGCGTGTCCAGCACCATCAGGCGGCGGCCCT
CGGCGGCGCGCTTGAGGCCGTCGAACCACTCCGGGGCCATGATGTTGGGCAGGCTGCCGATCAGCGGCTG
GATCAGCAGGCCGTCAGCCACGGCTTGCCGTTCCTCGGCGCTGAGGTGCGCCCCAAGGGCGTGCAGGCGG
TGATGAATGGCGGTGGGCGGGTCTTCGGCGGGCAGGTAGATCACCGGGCCGGTGGGCAGTTCGCCCACCT
CCAGCAGATCCGGCCCGCCTGCAATCTGTGCGGCCAGTTGCAGGGCCAGCATGGATTTACCGGCACCACC
GGGCGACACCAGCGCCCCGACCGTACCGGCCACCATGTTGGGCAAAACGTAGTCCAGCGGTGGCGGCGCT
GCTGCGAACGCCTCCAGAATATTGATAGGCTTATGGGTAGCCATTGATTGCCTCCTTTGCAGGCAGTTGG
TGGTTAGGCGCTGGCGGGGTCACTACCCCCGCCCTGCGCCGCTCTGAGTTCTTCCAGGCACTCGCGCAGC
GCCTCGTATTCGTCGTCGGTCAGCCAGAACTTGCGCTGACGCATCCCTTTGGCCTTCATGCGCTCGGCAT
ATCGCGCTTGGCGTACAGCGTCAGGGCTGGCCAGCAGGTCGCCGGTCTGCTTGTCCTTTTGGTCTTTCAT
ATCAGTCACCGAGAAACTTGCCGGGGCCGAAAGGCTTGTCTTCGCGGAACAAGGACAAGGTGCAGCCGTC
AAGGTTAAGGCTGGCCATATCAGCGACTGAAAAGCGGCCAGCCTCGGCCTTGTTTGACGTATAACCAAAG
CCACCGGGCAACCAATAGCCCTTGTCACTTTTGATCAGGTAGACCGACCCTGAAGCGCTTTTTTCGTATT
CCATAAAACCCCCTTCTGTGCGTGAGTACTCATAGTATAACAGGCGTGAGTACCAACGCAAGCACTACAT
GCTGAAATCTGGCCCGCCCCTGTCCATGCCTCGCTGGCGGGGTGCCGGTGCCCGTGCCAGCTCGGCCCGC
GCAAGCTGGACGCTGGGCAGACCCATGACCTTGCTGACGGTGCGCTCGATGTAATCCGCTTCGTGGCCGG
GCTTGCGCTCTGCCAGCGCTGGGCTGGCCTCGGCCATGGCCTTGCCGATTTCCTCGGCACTGCGGCCCCG
GCTGGCCAGCTTCTGCGCGGCGATAAAGTCGCACTTGCTGAGGTCATCACCGAAGCGCTTGACCAGCCCG
GCCATCTCGCTGCGGTACTCGTCCAGCGCCGTGCGCCGGTGGCGGCTAAGCTGCCGCTCGGGCAGTTCGA
GGCTGGCCAGCCTGCGGGCCTTCTCCTGCTGCCGCTGGGCCTGCTCGATCTGCTGGCCAGCCTGCTGCAC
CAGCGCCGGGCCAGCGGTGGCGGTCTTGCCCTTGGATTCACGCAGCAGCACCCACGGCTGATAACCGGCG
CGGGTGGTGTGCTTGTCCTTGCGGTTGGTGAAGCCCGCCAAGCGGCCATAGTGGCGGCTGTCGGCGCTGG
CCGGGTCGGCGTCGTACTCGCTGGCCAGCGTCCGGGCAATCTGCCCCCGAAGTTCACCGCCTGCGGCGTC
GGCCACCTTGACCCATGCCTGATAGTTCTTCGGGCTGGTTTCCACTACCAGGGCAGGCTCCCGGCCCTCG
GCTTTCATGTCATCCAGGTCAAACTCGCTGAGGTCGTCCACCAGCACCAGACCATGCCGCTCCTGCTCGG
CGGGCCTGATATACACGTCATTGCCCTGGGCATTCATCCGCTTGAGCCATGGCGTGTTCTGGAGCACTTC
GGCGGCTGACCATTCCCGGTTCATCATCTGGCCGGTGGTGGCGTCCCTGACGCCGATATCGAAGCGCTCA
CAGCCCATGGCCTTGAGCTGTCGGCCTATGGCCTGCAAAGTCCTGTCGTTCTTCATCGGGCCACCAAGCG
CAGCCAGATCGAGCCGTCCTCGGTTGTCAGTGGCGTCAGGTCGAGCAAGAGCAACGATGCGATCAGCAGC
ACCACCGTAGGCATCATGGAAGCCAGCATCACGGTTAGCCATAGCTTCCAGTGCCACCCCCGCGACGCGC
TCCGGGCGCTCTGCGCGGCGCTGCTCACCTCGGCGGCTACCTCCCGCAACTCTTTGGCCAGCTCCACCCA
TGCCGCCCCTGTCTGGCGCTGGGCTTTCAGCCACTCCGCCGCCTGCGCCTCGCTGGCCTGCTGGGTCTGG
CTCATGACCTGCCGGGCTTCGTCGGCCAGTGTCGCCATGCTCTGGGCCAGCGGTTCGATCTGCTCCGCTA
ACTCGTTGATGCCTCTGGATTTCTTCACTCTGTCGATTGCGTTCATGGTCTATTGCCTCCCGGTATTCCT
GTAAGTCGATGATCTGGGCGTTGGCGGTGTCGATGTTCAGGGCCACGTCTGCCCGGTCGGTGCGGATGCC
CCGGCCTTCCATCTCCACCACGTTCGGCCCCAGGTGAACACCGGGCAGGCGCTCGATGCCCTGCGCCTCA
AGTGTTCTGTGGTCAATGCGGGCGTCGTGGCCAGCCCGCTCTAATGCCCGGTTGGCATGGTCGGCCCATG
CCTCGCGGGTCTGCTCAAGCCATGCCTTGGGCTTGAGCGCTTCGGTCTTCTGTGCCCCGCCCTTCTCCGG
GGTCTTGCCGTTGTACCGCTTGAACCACTGAGCGGCGGGCCGCTCGATGCCGTCATTGATCCGCTCGGAG
ATCATCAGGTGGCAGTGCGGGTTCTCGCCGCCACCGGCATGGATGGCCAGCGTATACGGCAGGCGCTCGG
CACCGGTCAGGTGCTGGGCGAACTCGGACGCCAGCGCCTTCTGCTGGTCGAGGGTCAGCTCGACCGGCAG
GGCAAATTCGACCTCCTTGAACAGCCGCCCATTGGCGCGTTCATACAGGTCGGCAGCATCCCAGTAGTCG
GCGGGCCGCTCGACGAACTCCGGCATGTGCCCGGATTCGGCGTGCAAGACTTCATCCATGTCGCGGGCAT
ACTTGCCTTCGCGCTGGATGTAGTCGGCCTTGGCCCTGGCCGATTGGCCGCCCGACCTGCTGCCGGTTTT
CGCCGTAAGGTGATAAATCGCCATGCTGCCTCGCTGTTGCTTTTGCTTTTCGGCTCCATGATAGCCTACG
AGACAGCACATTAACAATGGGGTGTCAAGATGGTTAAGGGGAGCAACAAGGCGGCGGATCGGCTGGCCAA
GCTCGAAGAACAACGAGCGCGAATCAATGCCGAAATTCAGCGGGTGCGGGCAAGGGAACAGCAGCAAGAG
CGCAAGAACGAAACAAGGCGCAAGGTGCTGGTGGGGGCCATGATTTTGGCCAAGGTGAACAGCAGCGAGT
GGCCGGAGGATCGGCTCATGGCGGCAATGGATGCGTACCTTGAACGCGACCACGACCGCGCCTTGTTCGG
TCTGCCGCCACGCCAGAAGGATGAGCCGGGCTGAATGATCGACCGAGACAGGCCCTGCGGGGCTGCACAC
GCGCCCCCACCCTTCGGGTAGGGGGAAAGGCCGCTAAAGCGGCTAAAAGCGCTCCAGCGTATTTCTGCGG
GGTTTGGTGTGGGGTTTAGCGGGCTTTGCCCGCCTTTCCCCCTGCCGCGCAGCGGTGGGGCGGTGTGTAG
CCTAGCGCAGCGAATAGACCAGCTATCCGGCCTCTGGCCGGGCATATTGGGCAAGGGCAGCAGCGCCCCA
CAAGGGCGCTGATAACCGCGCCTAGTGGATTATTCTTAGATAATCATGGATGGATTTTTCCAACACCCCG
CCAGCCCCCGCCCCTGCTGGGTTTGCAGGTTTGGGGGCGTGACAGTTATTGCAGGGGTTCGTGACAGTTA
TTGCAGGGGGGCGTGACAGTTATTGCAGGGGTTCGTGACAGTTAGTACGGGAGTGACGGGCACTGGCTGG
CAATGTCTAGCAACGGCAGGCATTTCGGCTGAGGGTAAAAGAACTTTCCGCTAAGCGATAGACTGTATGT
AAACACAGTATTGCAAGGACGCGGAACATGCCTCATGTGGCGGCCAGGACGGCCAGCCGGGATCGGGATA
CTGGTCGTTACCAGAGCCACCGACCCGAGCAAACCCTTCTCTATCAGATCGTTGACGAGTATTACCCGGC
ATTCGCTGCGCTTATGGCAGAGCAGGGAAAGGAATTGCCGGGCTATGTGCAACGGGAATTTGAAGAATTT
CTCCAATGCGGGCGGCTGGAGCATGGCTTTCTACGGGTTCGCTGCGAGTCTTGCCACGCCGAGCACCTGG
TCGCTTTCAGAAATCAATCTAAAGTATATATGAGTAAACTTGGTCTGACAGGCTCGCGCTTTGTTAGCAG
CCGGATCCGCGCGGCGTTTACGCCCCCCCTGCCACTCATCGCAGTACTGTTGTAATTCATTAAGCATTCT
GCCGACATGGAAGCCATCACAAACGGCATGATGAACCTGAATCGCCAGCGGCATCAGCACCTTGTCGCCT
TGCGTATAATATTTGCCCATGGTGAAAACGGGGGCGAAGAAGTTGTCCATATTGGCCACGTTTAAATCAA
AACTGGTGAAACTCACCCAGGGATTGGCTGAGACGAAAAACATATTCTCAATAAACCCTTTAGGGAAATA
GGCCAGGTTTTCACCGTAACACGCCACATCTTGCGAATATATGTGTAGAAACTGCCGGAAATCGTCGTGG
TATTCACTCCAGAGCGATGAAAACGTTTCAGTTTGCTCATGGAAAACGGTGTAACAAGGGTGAACACTAT
CCCATATCACCAGCTCACCGTCTTTCATTGCCATACGGAATTCCGGATGAGCATTCATCAGGCGGGCAAG
AATGTGAATAAAGGCCGGATAAAACTTGTGCTTATTTTTCTTTACGGTCTTTAAAAAGGCCGTAATATCC
AGCTGAACGGTCTGGTTATAGGTACATTGAGCAACTGACTGAAATGCCTCAAAATGTTCTTTACGATGCC
ATTGGGATATATCAACGGTGGTATATCCAGTGATTTTTTTCTCCATATGTTTAGTCTCCTTTTTTTGTTA
TAAATATTTTATACACAAAAATCTTCGTTATTTAAATAAGTTTTATAGCTATTTTTTCAAGATACAAAAC
TATTAATTAGTTATAATTAGGTTATTAGCTTAAAATTATAAACCAAATACGATGAGTGACAACCCAAAAG
ATCTCGATCCTCTACGCCGTTGGGGAGCAGGAAACAGCTATGACGGTACCAAAAAAAACCCCGCCCTGTC
AGGGGCGGGGTTTTTTTTTGAGCTCTTATTATGGGAGAGCCTTCGGCAGCGGTGAGAAATGGCCTTCGGC
TGCCTCCTGCTGGTCCCAAGTTGTGAAATCTTTATCGTGTTTGGTCAGTTCCAGGCGGTGTTCAACGAAA
TGAAATTCTGGCAGCTTGACAGGTTTTTTGGCTTTATACGTCGTTTTGAAATCAACACGATGATGACCGC
CTCCTTTCAGTTTAAAAACCATTGCAGTGTCACTTTTTAACATCCCGTCACGCACGTACAGTGTTTCCAC
GCTCGGCTCCCATCCAGCAATGGTTTTTTGCATTACGGGCCCATCCGGAGGCAGGTTCACACCATGAAAT
TTAACATCATAGATGAAACAGTTCTCTTGCAAGTTTATGCTGGAGTGATTACTGGCGGTGCATACGCCAC
CATCTTCAAAAATCATCGACCGCTCCCAAGACATACCTTCGGGAAAAGACTGTTTGTGGTAGTCTGGGAT
ATCCGCTGGATACTTATTAAACGGTTTGCTTCCATACATGTGGCTAGGTGTAAGAATATGAACGGAAAAC
GGCAGAGGCGCGCCTTTGGTGACTGTCATTTTCATGTGCTGTAACCCTTCGTACGGCTTGCCTTCACCTT
TACCCTCGATCGTAAAATCATGGCCATTGACAGTGCCCTCAAGGTGCAACTTGGTCTTCATTACCTGCTT
AATCACTGCCATGGGACTCTTTCTCCTCTTTAATCGAGACCAAGCTAGCACTGTACCTAGGACTGAGCTA
GCCGTCAAGAATTCACTGGCCGTCGTTTTACGGTCTCAGTCGACTACTCTAGAAATATTTTATCTGATTA
ATAAGATGATCTTC
Features (pLannotate 1.2.2; 15 found; start..end, strand, type, name):
      1..546     +  rep_origin     p15A ori: Plasmids containing the medium-copy-number p15A origin of replication can be propagated in E. coli cells that contain a second plasmid with the ColE1 origin.
    634..689     +  rep_origin     RSF ori (fragment): Plasmids containing the RSF 1030 origin of replication can be propagated in E. coli cells that contain additional plasmids with compatible origins.
    808..878     -  mobile_element IS1 (fragment): prokaryotic transposable element IS1
    883..1030    +  CDS            lacI (fragment): lac repressor; lacI; The lac repressor binds to the lac operator to inhibit transcription in E. coli. This inhibition can be relieved by adding lactose or isopropyl-β-D-thiogalactopyranoside (IPTG).
   1307..2158    -  CDS            RSF1010 RepC (fragment): replication protein C of the broad-host-range plasmid RSF1010 (Scholz et al., 1989); repC
   2145..2984    -  CDS            RSF1010 RepA: replication protein A of the broad-host-range plasmid RSF1010 (Scholz et al., 1989); repA
   2976..3050    -  ncRNA          Plasmid R1162: Accession: RF00043 - R1162-like plasmid antisense RNA
   3495..4466    -  CDS            RSF1010 RepB: replication protein B of the broad-host-range plasmid RSF1010 (Scholz et al., 1989); repB
   4466..4876    -  CDS            mobB: MOBB2_ECOLX - Protein predicted: Swiss-Prot protein existence level 4. This protein is essential to promote the specific transfer of the plasmid in the presence of conjugative plasmids. From Escherichia coli.
   5700..5981    +  CDS            mobC: MOBC_ECOLX - Protein predicted: Swiss-Prot protein existence level 4. This protein is essential to promote the specific transfer of the plasmid in the presence of conjugative plasmids. From Escherichia coli.
   6011..6405    +  rep_origin     RSF1010 oriV: replication origin of the broad-host-range plasmid RSF1010; requires the RSF1010 RepA/B/C proteins for replication (Scholz et al., 1989)
   6878..7536    -  CDS            CmR: chloramphenicol acetyltransferase; cat; confers resistance to chloramphenicol
   7802..8482    -  CDS            eforCP: eforCP is a basic (constitutively fluorescent) red fluorescent protein published in 2008, derived from Echinopora forskaliana.
   8524..8548    -  promoter       J23119(SpeI) promoter (fragment): bacterial promoter (Registry of Standard Biological Parts BBa J23119) modified to end with an SpeI site
   8551..8571    +  CDS            lacZα (fragment): LacZα fragment of β-galactosidase; lacZ fragment
