[The description below was written by a language model from this plasmid's Addgene catalogue record and pLannotate feature annotations shown in this document.]
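Description:
pKEK3393 is a mobilizable, broad-host-range bacterial expression shuttle vector of about 8.6 kb, built on an RSF1010-p15A-CmR backbone and intended for expressing a coral chromoprotein (CCP) in diverse Gram-negative bacteria. It carries two replication systems. The p15A origin supports propagation in E. coli. The RSF1010 oriV, together with the annotated RSF1010 repA, repB and repC genes (repC is annotated as a fragment) and the associated R1162-like antisense RNA, allows replication in a wide range of other hosts. The RSF1010 mobilization genes mobB and mobC are also annotated, consistent with transfer by conjugation when a helper conjugative plasmid supplies the transfer machinery. Selection is by chloramphenicol through the cat (CmR) gene, and the plasmid is recorded as low copy.

The payload is eforCP, a chromoprotein from the coral recorded as Echinopora forskaliana in the feature table (spelled slightly differently in the catalogue entry). It serves as a visible colour or fluorescence marker for colonies and cells. According to the catalogue, expression is driven by the constitutive synthetic promoter J23100, flanked by pre-cloned BsaI sites. The automated annotation labels the short promoter region upstream of the gene as a fragment of the closely related J23119, which probably reflects the sequence similarity among members of this promoter family. The BsaI sites make the promoter a Golden Gate-exchangeable module, so alternative promoters amplified with matching overhangs can be swapped in to tune or test expression in a given species. Small fragments of lacI, lacZα, IS1 and an RSF origin also appear in the annotation and seem to be backbone remnants rather than functional parts.
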