Addgene plasmid #234077: pKEK3393
Purpose: CCP expression in diverse gram-negative bacteria, with pre-cloned Golden Gate Compatible (BsaI) restriction sites to facilitate promoter swapping.
Depositing lab: Karl Klose. Depositing organization: University of Texas at San Antonio. Publication: Mobilizable shuttle vectors with fluorescent markers functional across different species of bacteria. Armstrong ZR, Alonso J, Stanton V, Patel N, Zogaj X, Cocioba SS, Klose KE. Appl Environ Microbiol. 2025 May 12:e0004525. doi: 10.1128/aem.00045-25. PubMed 40353662.
Backbone
  Vector backbone: RSF1010-p15a-CmR
  Vector type: Bacterial Expression
Growth in bacteria
  Bacterial resistance: Chloramphenicol, 25 μg/mL
  Growth temperature: 37°C
  Growth strain: DH5alpha
  Copy number: Low Copy
Gene/Insert
  Gene/Insert name: eforCP
  Species: Echinopara forskaliana
  Promoter: pJ23100-BsaI
  Cloning method: Golden Gate
Terms and licenses: Academic/Nonprofit Terms; Industry Terms: Not Available to Industry
Depositor comments: Universal primer overhangs for promoter swapping: Forward 5'- GGCTACGGTCTCGCGAC-3'; Reverse 5'- GGCTACGGTCTCGTAAT -3'
How to cite: pKEK3393 was a gift from Karl Klose (Addgene plasmid # 234077 ; http://n2t.net/addgene:234077 ; RRID:Addgene_234077)
